>Addgene plasmid #227212 | L469R USP7 catalytic | addgene full sequence | sequence record 452328 | Addgene NGS Result
TTGAGATCCTTTTTTTCTGCGCGTAATCTGCTGCTTGCAAACAAAAAAACCACCGCTACCAGCGGTGGTT
TGTTTGCCGGATCAAGAGCTACCAACTCTTTTTCCGAAGGTAACTGGCTTCAGCAGAGCGCAGATACCAA
ATACTGTCCTTCTAGTGTAGCCGTAGTTAGGCCACCACTTCAAGAACTCTGTAGCACCGCCTACATACCT
CGCTCTGCTAATCCTGTTACCAGTGGCTGCTGCCAGTGGCGATAAGTCGTGTCTTACCGGGTTGGACTCA
AGACGATAGTTACCGGATAAGGCGCAGCGGTCGGGCTGAACGGGGGGTTCGTGCACACAGCCCAGCTTGG
AGCGAACGACCTACACCGAACTGAGATACCTACAGCGTGAGCTATGAGAAAGCGCCACGCTTCCCGAAGG
GAGAAAGGCGGACAGGTATCCGGTAAGCGGCAGGGTCGGAACAGGAGAGCGCACGAGGGAGCTTCCAGGG
GGAAACGCCTGGTATCTTTATAGTCCTGTCGGGTTTCGCCACCTCTGACTTGAGCGTCGATTTTTGTGAT
GCTCGTCAGGGGGGCGGAGCCTATGGAAAAACGCCAGCAACGCGGCCTTTTTACGGTTCCTGGCCTTTTG
CTGGCCTTTTGCTCACATGTTCTTTCCTGCGTTATCCCCTGATTCTGTGGATAACCGTATTACCGCCTTT
GAGTGAGCTGATACCGCTCGCCGCAGCCGAACGACCGAGCGCAGCGAGTCAGTGAGCGAGGAAGCGGAAG
AGCGCCTGATGCGGTATTTTCTCCTTACGCATCTGTGCGGTATTTCACACCGCAATGGTGCACTCTCAGT
ACAATCTGCTCTGATGCCGCATAGTTAAGCCAGTATACACTCCGCTATCGCTACGTGACTGGGTCATGGC
TGCGCCCCGACACCCGCCAACACCCGCTGACGCGCCCTGACGGGCTTGTCTGCTCCCGGCATCCGCTTAC
AGACAAGCTGTGACCGTCTCCGGGAGCTGCATGTGTCAGAGGTTTTCACCGTCATCACCGAAACGCGCGA
GGCAGCTGCGGTAAAGCTCATCAGCGTGGTCGTGAAGCGATTCACAGATGTCTGCCTGTTCATCCGCGTC
CAGCTCGTTGAGTTTCTCCAGAAGCGTTAATGTCTGGCTTCTGATAAAGCGGGCCATGTTAAGGGCGGTT
TTTTCCTGTTTGGTCACTGATGCCTCCGTGTAAGGGGGATTTCTGTTCATGGGGGTAATGATACCGATGA
AACGAGAGAGGATGCTCACGATACGGGTTACTGATGATGAACATGCCCGGTTACTGGAACGTTGTGAGGG
TAAACAACTGGCGGTATGGATGCGGCGGGACCAGAGAAAAATCACTCAGGGTCAATGCCAGCGCTTCGTT
AATACAGATGTAGGTGTTCCACAGGGTAGCCAGCAGCATCCTGCGATGCAGATCCGGAACATAATGGTGC
AGGGCGCTGACTTCCGCGTTTCCAGACTTTACGAAACACGGAAACCGAAGACCATTCATGTTGTTGCTCA
GGTCGCAGACGTTTTGCAGCAGCAGTCGCTTCACGTTCGCTCGCGTATCGGTGATTCATTCTGCTAACCA
GTAAGGCAACCCCGCCAGCCTAGCCGGGTCCTCAACGACAGGAGCACGATCATGCGCACCCGTGGGGCCG
CCATGCCGGCGATAATGGCCTGCTTCTCGCCGAAACGTTTGGTGGCGGGACCAGTGACGAAGGCTTGAGC
GAGGGCGTGCAAGATTCCGAATACCGCAAGCGACAGGCCGATCATCGTCGCGCTCCAGCGAAAGCGGTCC
TCGCCGAAAATGACCCAGAGCGCTGCCGGCACCTGTCCTACGAGTTGCATGATAAAGAAGACAGTCATAA
GTGCGGCGACGATAGTCATGCCCCGCGCCCACCGGAAGGAGCTGACTGGGTTGAAGGCTCTCAAGGGCAT
CGGTCGAGATCCCGGTGCCTAATGAGTGAGCTAACTTACATTAATTGCGTTGCGCTCACTGCCCGCTTTC
CAGTCGGGAAACCTGTCGTGCCAGCTGCATTAATGAATCGGCCAACGCGCGGGGAGAGGCGGTTTGCGTA
TTGGGCGCCAGGGTGGTTTTTCTTTTCACCAGTGAGACGGGCAACAGCTGATTGCCCTTCACCGCCTGGC
CCTGAGAGAGTTGCAGCAAGCGGTCCACGCTGGTTTGCCCCAGCAGGCGAAAATCCTGTTTGATGGTGGT
TAACGGCGGGATATAACATGAGCTGTCTTCGGTATCGTCGTATCCCACTACCGAGATATCCGCACCAACG
CGCAGCCCGGACTCGGTAATGGCGCGCATTGCGCCCAGCGCCATCTGATCGTTGGCAACCAGCATCGCAG
TGGGAACGATGCCCTCATTCAGCATTTGCATGGTTTGTTGAAAACCGGACATGGCACTCCAGTCGCCTTC
CCGTTCCGCTATCGGCTGAATTTGATTGCGAGTGAGATATTTATGCCAGCCAGCCAGACGCAGACGCGCC
GAGACAGAACTTAATGGGCCCGCTAACAGCGCGATTTGCTGGTGACCCAATGCGACCAGATGCTCCACGC
CCAGTCGCGTACCGTCTTCATGGGAGAAAATAATACTGTTGATGGGTGTCTGGTCAGAGACATCAAGAAA
TAACGCCGGAACATTAGTGCAGGCAGCTTCCACAGCAATGGCATCCTGGTCATCCAGCGGATAGTTAATG
ATCAGCCCACTGACGCGTTGCGCGAGAAGATTGTGCACCGCCGCTTTACAGGCTTCGACGCCGCTTCGTT
CTACCATCGACACCACCACGCTGGCACCCAGTTGATCGGCGCGAGATTTAATCGCCGCGACAATTTGCGA
CGGCGCGTGCAGGGCCAGACTGGAGGTGGCAACGCCAATCAGCAACGACTGTTTGCCCGCCAGTTGTTGT
GCCACGCGGTTGGGAATGTAATTCAGCTCCGCCATCGCCGCTTCCACTTTTTCCCGCGTTTTCGCAGAAA
CGTGGCTGGCCTGGTTCACCACGCGGGAAACGGTCTGATAAGAGACACCGGCATACTCTGCGACATCGTA
TAACGTTACTGGTTTCACATTCACCACCCTGAATTGACTCTCTTCCGGGCGCTATCATGCCATACCGCGA
AAGGTTTTGCGCCATTCGATGGTGTCCGGGATCTCGACGCTCTCCCTTATGCGACTCCTGCATTAGGAAG
CAGCCCAGTAGTAGGTTGAGGCCGTTGAGCACCGCCGCCGCAAGGAATGGTGCATGCAAGGAGATGGCGC
CCAACAGTCCCCCGGCCACGGGGCCTGCCACCATACCCACGCCGAAACAAGCGCTCATGAGCCCGAAGTG
GCGAGCCCGATCTTCCCCATCGGTGATGTCGGCGATATAGGCGCCAGCAACCGCACCTGTGGCGCCGGTG
ATGCCGGCCACGATGCGTCCGGCGTAGAGGATCGAGATCTCGATCCCGCGAAATTAATACGACTCACTAT
AGGGGAATTGTGAGCGGATAACAATTCCCCTCTAGAAATAATTTTGTTTAACTTTAAGAAGGAGATATAC
CATGGGCAGCAGCCATCATCATCATCATCACAGCAGCGGCCTGGTTCCGCGTGGTAGTAAGAAGCACACA
GGCTACGTCGGCTTAAAGAATCAGGGAGCGACTTGTTACATGAACAGCCTGCTACAGACGTTATTTTTCA
CGAATCAGCTACGAAAGGCTGTGTACATGATGCCAACCGAGGGGGATGATTCGTCTAAAAGCGTCCCTTT
AGCATTACAAAGAGTGTTCTATGAATTACAGCATAGTGATAAACCTGTAGGAACAAAAAAGTTAACAAAG
TCATTTGGGTGGGAAACTTTAGATAGCTTCATGCAACATGATGTTCAGGAGCTTTGTCGAGTGTTGCTCG
ATAATGTGGAAAATAAGATGAAAGGCACCTGTGTAGAGGGCACCATACCCAAATTATTCCGCGGCAAAAT
GGTGTCCTATATCCAGTGTAAAGAAGTAGACTATCGGTCTGATAGAAGAGAAGATTATTATGATATCCAG
CTAAGTATCAAAGGAAAGAAAAATATATTTGAATCATTTGTGGATTATGTGGCAGTAGAACAGCTCGATG
GGGACAATAAATACGACGCTGGGGAACATGGCTTACAGGAAGCAGAGAAAGGTGTGAAATTCCTAACATT
GCCACCAGTGTTACATCTACAACTGATGAGATTTATGTATGACCCTCAGACGGACCAAAATATCAAGATC
AATGATAGGTTTGAATTCCCAGAGCAGTTACCACTTGATGAATTTTTGCAAAAAACAGATCCTAAGGACC
CTGCAAATTATATTCTTCATGCAGTCCTGGTTCATAGTGGAGATAATCATGGTGGACATTATGTGGTTTA
TCGAAACCCCAAAGGGGATGGCAAATGGTGTAAATTTGATGACGACGTGGTGTCAAGGTGTACTAAAGAG
GAAGCAATTGAGCACAATTATGGGGGTCACGATGACGACCTGTCTGTTCGACACTGCACTAATGCTTACA
TGTTAGTCTACATCAGGGAATCAAAACTGAGTGAAGTTTTACAGGCGGTCACCGACCATGATATTCCTCA
GCAGTTGGTGGAGCGATTACAAGAAGAGAAAAGGATCGAGGCTCAGAAGCGGAAGGAGCGGCAGGAATGA
TGACGAAGCTTGCGGCCGCACTCGAGCACCACCACCACCACCACTGAGATCCGGCTGCTAACAAAGCCCG
AAAGGAAGCTGAGTTGGCTGCTGCCACCGCTGAGCAATAACTAGCATAACCCCTTGGGGCCTCTAAACGG
GTCTTGAGGGGTTTTTTGCTGAAAGGAGGAACTATATCCGGATTGGCGAATGGG
[124 nt withheld, positions 4885-5008]
C
[91 nt withheld, positions 5010-5100]
A
[49 nt withheld, positions 5102-5150]
CCTTTGACGTTGGAGTCCACGTTCTTT
[37 nt withheld, positions 5178-5214]
ACCCTATCTCGGTCTATTCTTTTGATTTATAAGGGATTTTGCCGATTTCGGCCTATTGGTTAAAAAATGA
GCTGATTTAACAAAAATTTAACGCGAATTTTAACAAAATATTAACGCTTACAATTTAGGTGGCACTTTTC
GGGGAAATGTGCGCGGAACCCCTATTTGTTTATTTTTCTAAATACATTCAAATATGTATCCGCTCATGAA
TTAATTCTTAGAAAAACTCATCGAGCATCAAATGAAACTGCAATTTATTCATATCAGGATTATCAATACC
ATATTTTTGAAAAAGCCGTTTCTGTAATGAAGGAGAAAACTCACCGAGGCAGTTCCATAGGATGGCAAGA
TCCTGGTATCGGTCTGCGATTCCGACTCGTCCAACATCAATACAACCTATTAATTTCCCCTCGTCAAAAA
TAAGGTTATCAAGTGAGAAATCACCATGAGTGACGACTGAATCCGGTGAGAATGGCAAAAGTTTATGCAT
TTCTTTCCAGACTTGTTCAACAGGCCAGCCATTACGCTCGTCATCAAAATCACTCGCATCAACCAAACCG
TTATTCATTCGTGATTGCGCCTGAGCGAGACGAAATACGCGATCGCTGTTAAAAGGACAATTACAAACAG
GAATCGAATGCAACCGGCGCAGGAACACTGCCAGCGCATCAACAATATTTTCACCTGAATCAGGATATTC
TTCTAATACCTGGAATGCTGTTTTCCCGGGGATCGCAGTGGTGAGTAACCATGCATCATCAGGAGTACGG
ATAAAATGCTTGATGGTCGGAAGAGGCATAAATTCCGTCAGCCAGTTTAGTCTGACCATCTCATCTGTAA
CATCATTGGCAACGCTACCTTTGCCATGTTTCAGAAACAACTCTGGCGCATCGGGCTTCCCATACAATCG
ATAGATTGTCGCACCTGATTGCCCGACATTATCGCGAGCCCATTTATACCCATATAAATCAGCATCCATG
TTGGAATTTAATCGCGGCCTAGAGCAAGACGTTTCCCGTTGAATATGGCTCATAACACCCCTTGTATTAC
TGTTTATGTAAGCAGACAGTTTTATTGTTCATGACCAAAATCCCTTAACGTGAGTTTTCGTTCCACTGAG
CGTCAGACCCCGTAGAAAAGATCAAAGGATCTTC
Features (pLannotate 1.2.2; 20 found; start..end, strand, type, name):
      1..589     +  rep_origin     ori: high-copy-number ColE1/pMB1/pBR322/pUC origin of replication
    775..914     -  misc_feature   bom: basis of mobility region from pBR322
   1016..1207    -  CDS            rop: Rop protein, which maintains plasmids at low copy number; rop
   1224..1604    +  CDS            YPB1_ECOLX: Protein predicted: Swiss-Prot protein existence level 4. From Escherichia coli.
   1676..1967    -  CDS            TcR (fragment): tetracycline efflux protein; tet; confers resistance to tetracycline
   1982..2003    -  protein_bind   CAP binding site: CAP binding activates transcription in the presence of cAMP. E. coli catabolite activator protein
   2016..3098    -  CDS            lacI: lac repressor; lacI; The lac repressor binds to the lac operator to inhibit transcription in E. coli. This inhibition can be relieved by adding lactose or isopropyl-β-D-thiogalactopyranoside (IPTG).
   3099..3176    -  promoter       lacI promoter: lacI
   3184..3463    -  CDS            TcR (fragment): tetracycline efflux protein; tet; confers resistance to tetracycline
   3485..3503    +  promoter       T7 promoter: promoter for bacteriophage T7 RNA polymerase
   3504..3528    +  protein_bind   lac operator: The lac repressor binds to the lac operator to inhibit transcription in E. coli. This inhibition can be relieved by adding lactose or isopropyl-β-D-thiogalactopyranoside (IPTG). lac repressor encoded by lacI
   3543..3565    +  RBS            RBS: efficient ribosome binding site from bacteriophage T7 gene 10 (Olins and Rangwala, 1989)
   3584..3600    +  CDS            capTEV™ (fragment): composite tag for in vivo biotinylation, TEV protease cleavage, and 6xHis tagging
   3626..4687    +  CDS            USP7 (fragment): UBP7_HUMAN - Also known as HAUSP. Experimental evidence at protein level: Swiss-Prot protein existence level 1. (Microbial infection) Contributes to the overall stabilization and trans-activation capability of the herpesvirus 1 trans-acting transcriptional protein ICP0/VMW110 during HSV-1 infection. From Homo sapiens (Human).
   4717..4734    +  CDS            9xHis (fragment): 9xHis affinity tag
   4744..4793    +  CDS            SET1 (fragment): solubility-enhancement tag derived from T7 phage gene 10B
   4801..4848    +  terminator     T7 terminator: transcription terminator for bacteriophage T7 RNA polymerase
   4885..5313    +  rep_origin     f1 ori (sequence partly withheld): f1 bacteriophage origin of replication; arrow indicates direction of (+) strand synthesis
   5366..5423    +  promoter       AmpR promoter (fragment): bla
   5432..6247    -  CDS            KanR: aminoglycoside phosphotransferase; aph(3')-Ia; confers resistance to kanamycin in bacteria or G418 (Geneticin®) in eukaryotes
