[The description below was written by a language model from this plasmid's Addgene catalogue record and pLannotate feature annotations shown in this document.]
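Description:
L469R USP7 catalytic is a bacterial expression plasmid built on the pET28a-LIC backbone, a ligation-independent-cloning derivative of pET28a. It produces the catalytic domain of human USP7 (ubiquitin carboxyl-terminal hydrolase 7, also called HAUSP) in E. coli. The 1,062 bp insert was made by gene synthesis, encodes residues 207–560, and carries the L469R substitution, which the depositor describes as a Hao-Fountain syndrome patient mutation. The plasmid replicates from a ColE1/pBR322-type origin accompanied by the bom region and the rop gene, consistent with its low-copy listing. Selection is with kanamycin through the aph(3')-Ia gene. An f1 origin is also present, along with short tetracycline-resistance fragments that are backbone remnants rather than functional markers.

Expression is driven by a T7 promoter followed directly by a lac operator and the strong T7 gene 10 ribosome binding site. The plasmid-borne lacI gene supplies repressor, so transcription requires a host that provides T7 RNA polymerase and is induced with IPTG. A T7 terminator closes the unit. The protein carries an N-terminal 6His tag described as cleavable; the short annotated hit just upstream of the USP7 coding region probably reflects this tag region, but the record does not name the protease site. The small His-tag and T7 gene 10-derived fragments annotated downstream of the insert appear to be residual pET vector sequence, and the record does not say whether they are translated. The construct is suited to affinity purification of the mutant catalytic domain for biochemical work, in line with the associated study comparing the activity, stability and allosteric modulation of pathogenic USP7 variants.
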