Addgene plasmid #227212: L469R USP7 catalytic
Purpose: Expresses human USP7 Catalytic domain with a N-terminal cleavable 6His tag in E. coli
Depositing lab: Irina Bezsonova. Depositing organization: University of Connecticut Health Center. Publication: Functional spectrum of USP7 pathogenic variants in Hao-Fountain syndrome: Insights into the enzyme's activity, stability, and allosteric modulation. Korchak EJ, Sharafi M, Jaen Maisonet I, Salazar-Chaparro A, Semenova IV, Khan H, O'Neil AL, Caro P, Schaaf CP, Buhrlage SJ, Bezsonova I. Proc Natl Acad Sci U S A. 2025 Sep 30;122(39):e2510252122. doi: 10.1073/pnas.2510252122. Epub 2025 Sep 22. PubMed 40982686.
Backbone
  Vector backbone: pET28a-LIC Vector (GenBank accession EF442785)
  Backbone manufacturer: Structural Genomics Consortium, Toronto
  Backbone size w/o insert (bp): 5306
  Vector type: Bacterial Expression
Growth in bacteria
  Bacterial resistance: Kanamycin, 50 μg/mL
  Growth temperature: 37°C
  Growth strain: DH5alpha
  Copy number: Low Copy
Gene/Insert
  Gene/Insert name: USP7 (Ubiquitin carboxyl-terminal hydrolase 7) (alt name: HAUSP)
  Species: H. sapiens (human)
  Insert size (bp): 1062
  Mutation: L469R; aa 207-560
  Entrez Gene: USP7 (a.k.a. C16DELp13.2, DEL16P13.2, HAFOUS, HAUSP, TEF1)
  Promoter: T7-promoter
  Tag / fusion protein: 6His (N terminal on insert)
  Cloning method: Gene Synthesis
  Sequencing primers: 5′ T7; 3′ T7-term
Terms and licenses: Academic/Nonprofit Terms; Industry Terms: Not Available to Industry
Depositor comments: USP7 Catalytic domain Hao-Fountain patient mutation L469R
How to cite: L469R USP7 catalytic was a gift from Irina Bezsonova (Addgene plasmid # 227212 ; http://n2t.net/addgene:227212 ; RRID:Addgene_227212)
